Addgene plasmid #185780: pET28a-BCA-P(11)4
Purpose: Encodes enzyme bovine carbonic anhydrase linked to P(11)4 self-assembling peptide via a GS-linker sequence
Depositing lab: Lizhong He. Depositing organization: Monash University. Publication: Custom Design of Protein Particles as Multifunctional Biomaterials. Shanbhag BK, Liu C, Pradeep GC, Younas T, Hu KKY, Fulcher AJ, Struwe WB, Steer D, Dumsday G, Harper IS, Kukura P, Haritos VS, He L. Adv. Funct. Mater. 2022, 32, 2108039 10.1002/adfm.202108039.
Backbone
  Vector backbone: pET28a
  Vector type: Bacterial Expression
Growth in bacteria
  Bacterial resistance: Kanamycin, 50 μg/mL
  Growth temperature: 37°C
  Growth strain: DH5alpha
  Copy number: High Copy
Gene/Insert
  Gene/Insert name: BCA-P(11)4
  Species: B. taurus (bovine)
  Promoter: T7
  Cloning method: Restriction Enzyme; 5′ cloning site NcoI (not destroyed); 3′ cloning site XhoI (not destroyed)
Terms and licenses: Academic/Nonprofit Terms; Industry Terms: Not Available to Industry
How to cite: pET28a-BCA-P(11)4 was a gift from Lizhong He (Addgene plasmid # 185780 ; http://n2t.net/addgene:185780 ; RRID:Addgene_185780)
