[The description below was written by a language model from this plasmid's Addgene catalogue record and pLannotate feature annotations shown in this document.]
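Description:
pET28a-BCA-P(11)4 is a bacterial expression plasmid of about 6.1 kb built on the pET28a backbone, designed to produce bovine carbonic anhydrase fused to the P(11)4 self-assembling peptide in E. coli. It replicates from a ColE1/pMB1-type origin accompanied by the bom site and the rop gene, carries an f1 phage origin, and is selected with kanamycin through the aph(3')-Ia resistance gene. The catalogue lists it as high copy, although rop is a copy-number-limiting element. Short tetracycline-resistance fragments and a predicted E. coli ORF in the annotation are backbone remnants rather than functional parts.

The insert was cloned between NcoI and XhoI, both retained, which places it directly downstream of the T7 promoter, lac operator and T7 gene 10 ribosome binding site. The annotated coding region matches Bos taurus carbonic anhydrase 2, the enzyme that reversibly hydrates carbon dioxide. The roughly 75 nt stretch between this CDS and the His-tag is not annotated, but presumably holds the GS linker and the P(11)4 peptide described in the catalogue entry. A short His-tag segment follows, consistent with the C-terminal hexahistidine tag of pET28a, although the record does not state whether it is translated in frame with the fusion. The T7 terminator closes the unit. The plasmid-borne lacI gene supplies lac repressor, so expression is held off until induced with IPTG in a host that provides T7 RNA polymerase.

According to the associated publication title, the construct belongs to work on custom-designed protein particles as multifunctional biomaterials. There, the appended peptide would drive assembly of the active enzyme into particles.
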