Features (pLannotate 1.2.2; 19 found; start..end, strand, type, name):
    985..1062    -  promoter       lacI promoter: lacI
   1070..1349    -  CDS            TcR (fragment): tetracycline efflux protein; tet; confers resistance to tetracycline
   1371..1389    +  promoter       T7 promoter: promoter for bacteriophage T7 RNA polymerase
   1390..1414    +  protein_bind   lac operator: The lac repressor binds to the lac operator to inhibit transcription in E. coli. This inhibition can be relieved by adding lactose or isopropyl-β-D-thiogalactopyranoside (IPTG). lac repressor encoded by lacI
   1429..1451    +  RBS            RBS: efficient ribosome binding site from bacteriophage T7 gene 10 (Olins and Rangwala, 1989)
   1464..2243    +  CDS            CA2 (sequence partly withheld): CAH2_BOVIN - Experimental evidence at protein level: Swiss-Prot protein existence level 1. Essential for bone resorption and osteoclast differentiation (By similarity). Reversible hydration of carbon dioxide. From Bos taurus (Bovine).
   2319..2336    +  CDS            9xHis (fragment): 9xHis affinity tag
   2346..2395    +  CDS            SET1 (fragment): solubility-enhancement tag derived from T7 phage gene 10B
   2403..2450    +  terminator     T7 terminator: transcription terminator for bacteriophage T7 RNA polymerase
   2487..2915    +  rep_origin     f1 ori (sequence partly withheld): f1 bacteriophage origin of replication; arrow indicates direction of (+) strand synthesis
   2968..3025    +  promoter       AmpR promoter (fragment): bla
   3034..3849    -  CDS            KanR: aminoglycoside phosphotransferase; aph(3')-Ia; confers resistance to kanamycin in bacteria or G418 (Geneticin®) in eukaryotes
   3971..4559    +  rep_origin     ori: high-copy-number ColE1/pMB1/pBR322/pUC origin of replication
   4745..4884    -  misc_feature   bom: basis of mobility region from pBR322
   4986..5177    -  CDS            rop: Rop protein, which maintains plasmids at low copy number; rop
   5194..5574    +  CDS            YPB1_ECOLX: Protein predicted: Swiss-Prot protein existence level 4. From Escherichia coli.
   5646..5937    -  CDS            TcR (fragment): tetracycline efflux protein; tet; confers resistance to tetracycline
   5952..5973    -  protein_bind   CAP binding site: CAP binding activates transcription in the presence of cAMP. E. coli catabolite activator protein
   5986..984     -  CDS            lacI (across the origin): lac repressor; lacI; The lac repressor binds to the lac operator to inhibit transcription in E. coli. This inhibition can be relieved by adding lactose or isopropyl-β-D-thiogalactopyranoside (IPTG).
>Addgene plasmid #185780 | pET28a-BCA-P(11)4 | addgene full sequence | sequence record 367536 | Addgene NGS Result
GGTTTTTCTTTTCACCAGTGAGACGGGCAACAGCTGATTGCCCTTCACCGCCTGGCCCTGAGAGAGTTGC
AGCAAGCGGTCCACGCTGGTTTGCCCCAGCAGGCGAAAATCCTGTTTGATGGTGGTTAACGGCGGGATAT
AACATGAGCTGTCTTCGGTATCGTCGTATCCCACTACCGAGATATCCGCACCAACGCGCAGCCCGGACTC
GGTAATGGCGCGCATTGCGCCCAGCGCCATCTGATCGTTGGCAACCAGCATCGCAGTGGGAACGATGCCC
TCATTCAGCATTTGCATGGTTTGTTGAAAACCGGACATGGCACTCCAGTCGCCTTCCCGTTCCGCTATCG
GCTGAATTTGATTGCGAGTGAGATATTTATGCCAGCCAGCCAGACGCAGACGCGCCGAGACAGAACTTAA
TGGGCCCGCTAACAGCGCGATTTGCTGGTGACCCAATGCGACCAGATGCTCCACGCCCAGTCGCGTACCG
TCTTCATGGGAGAAAATAATACTGTTGATGGGTGTCTGGTCAGAGACATCAAGAAATAACGCCGGAACAT
TAGTGCAGGCAGCTTCCACAGCAATGGCATCCTGGTCATCCAGCGGATAGTTAATGATCAGCCCACTGAC
GCGTTGCGCGAGAAGATTGTGCACCGCCGCTTTACAGGCTTCGACGCCGCTTCGTTCTACCATCGACACC
ACCACGCTGGCACCCAGTTGATCGGCGCGAGATTTAATCGCCGCGACAATTTGCGACGGCGCGTGCAGGG
CCAGACTGGAGGTGGCAACGCCAATCAGCAACGACTGTTTGCCCGCCAGTTGTTGTGCCACGCGGTTGGG
AATGTAATTCAGCTCCGCCATCGCCGCTTCCACTTTTTCCCGCGTTTTCGCAGAAACGTGGCTGGCCTGG
TTCACCACGCGGGAAACGGTCTGATAAGAGACACCGGCATACTCTGCGACATCGTATAACGTTACTGGTT
TCACATTCACCACCCTGAATTGACTCTCTTCCGGGCGCTATCATGCCATACCGCGAAAGGTTTTGCGCCA
TTCGATGGTGTCCGGGATCTCGACGCTCTCCCTTATGCGACTCCTGCATTAGGAAGCAGCCCAGTAGTAG
GTTGAGGCCGTTGAGCACCGCCGCCGCAAGGAATGGTGCATGCAAGGAGATGGCGCCCAACAGTCCCCCG
GCCACGGGGCCTGCCACCATACCCACGCCGAAACAAGCGCTCATGAGCCCGAAGTGGCGAGCCCGATCTT
CCCCATCGGTGATGTCGGCGATATAGGCGCCAGCAACCGCACCTGTGGCGCCGGTGATGCCGGCCACGAT
GCGTCCGGCGTAGAGGATCGAGATCTCGATCCCGCGAAATTAATACGACTCACTATAGGGGAATTGTGAG
CGGATAACAATTCCCCTCTAGAAATAATTTTGTTTAACTTTAAGAAGGAGATATACCATGGGTATGTCA
[774 nt withheld, positions 1470-2243]
GGTGGTGGTGGTAGTGGCGGCGGTGGCAGTCAGCAACGCTTTGAATGGGAATTTGAACAACAATAATAAC
TCGAGCACCACCACCACCACCACTGAGATCCGGCTGCTAACAAAGCCCGAAAGGAAGCTGAGTTGGCTGC
TGCCACCGCTGAGCAATAACTAGCATAACCCCTTGGGGCCTCTAAACGGGTCTTGAGGGGTTTTTTGCTG
AAAGGAGGAACTATATCCGGATTGGCGAATGGG
[124 nt withheld, positions 2487-2610]
C
[91 nt withheld, positions 2612-2702]
A
[49 nt withheld, positions 2704-2752]
CCTTTGACGTTGGAGTCCACGTTCTTT
[37 nt withheld, positions 2780-2816]
ACCCTATCTCGGTCTATTCTTTTGATTTATAAGGGATTTTGCCGATTTCGGCCTATTGGTTAAAAAATGA
GCTGATTTAACAAAAATTTAACGCGAATTTTAACAAAATATTAACGCTTACAATTTAGGTGGCACTTTTC
GGGGAAATGTGCGCGGAACCCCTATTTGTTTATTTTTCTAAATACATTCAAATATGTATCCGCTCATGAA
TTAATTCTTAGAAAAACTCATCGAGCATCAAATGAAACTGCAATTTATTCATATCAGGATTATCAATACC
ATATTTTTGAAAAAGCCGTTTCTGTAATGAAGGAGAAAACTCACCGAGGCAGTTCCATAGGATGGCAAGA
TCCTGGTATCGGTCTGCGATTCCGACTCGTCCAACATCAATACAACCTATTAATTTCCCCTCGTCAAAAA
TAAGGTTATCAAGTGAGAAATCACCATGAGTGACGACTGAATCCGGTGAGAATGGCAAAAGTTTATGCAT
TTCTTTCCAGACTTGTTCAACAGGCCAGCCATTACGCTCGTCATCAAAATCACTCGCATCAACCAAACCG
TTATTCATTCGTGATTGCGCCTGAGCGAGACGAAATACGCGATCGCTGTTAAAAGGACAATTACAAACAG
GAATCGAATGCAACCGGCGCAGGAACACTGCCAGCGCATCAACAATATTTTCACCTGAATCAGGATATTC
TTCTAATACCTGGAATGCTGTTTTCCCGGGGATCGCAGTGGTGAGTAACCATGCATCATCAGGAGTACGG
ATAAAATGCTTGATGGTCGGAAGAGGCATAAATTCCGTCAGCCAGTTTAGTCTGACCATCTCATCTGTAA
CATCATTGGCAACGCTACCTTTGCCATGTTTCAGAAACAACTCTGGCGCATCGGGCTTCCCATACAATCG
ATAGATTGTCGCACCTGATTGCCCGACATTATCGCGAGCCCATTTATACCCATATAAATCAGCATCCATG
TTGGAATTTAATCGCGGCCTAGAGCAAGACGTTTCCCGTTGAATATGGCTCATAACACCCCTTGTATTAC
TGTTTATGTAAGCAGACAGTTTTATTGTTCATGACCAAAATCCCTTAACGTGAGTTTTCGTTCCACTGAG
CGTCAGACCCCGTAGAAAAGATCAAAGGATCTTCTTGAGATCCTTTTTTTCTGCGCGTAATCTGCTGCTT
GCAAACAAAAAAACCACCGCTACCAGCGGTGGTTTGTTTGCCGGATCAAGAGCTACCAACTCTTTTTCCG
AAGGTAACTGGCTTCAGCAGAGCGCAGATACCAAATACTGTCCTTCTAGTGTAGCCGTAGTTAGGCCACC
ACTTCAAGAACTCTGTAGCACCGCCTACATACCTCGCTCTGCTAATCCTGTTACCAGTGGCTGCTGCCAG
TGGCGATAAGTCGTGTCTTACCGGGTTGGACTCAAGACGATAGTTACCGGATAAGGCGCAGCGGTCGGGC
TGAACGGGGGGTTCGTGCACACAGCCCAGCTTGGAGCGAACGACCTACACCGAACTGAGATACCTACAGC
GTGAGCTATGAGAAAGCGCCACGCTTCCCGAAGGGAGAAAGGCGGACAGGTATCCGGTAAGCGGCAGGGT
CGGAACAGGAGAGCGCACGAGGGAGCTTCCAGGGGGAAACGCCTGGTATCTTTATAGTCCTGTCGGGTTT
CGCCACCTCTGACTTGAGCGTCGATTTTTGTGATGCTCGTCAGGGGGGCGGAGCCTATGGAAAAACGCCA
GCAACGCGGCCTTTTTACGGTTCCTGGCCTTTTGCTGGCCTTTTGCTCACATGTTCTTTCCTGCGTTATC
CCCTGATTCTGTGGATAACCGTATTACCGCCTTTGAGTGAGCTGATACCGCTCGCCGCAGCCGAACGACC
GAGCGCAGCGAGTCAGTGAGCGAGGAAGCGGAAGAGCGCCTGATGCGGTATTTTCTCCTTACGCATCTGT
GCGGTATTTCACACCGCAATGGTGCACTCTCAGTACAATCTGCTCTGATGCCGCATAGTTAAGCCAGTAT
ACACTCCGCTATCGCTACGTGACTGGGTCATGGCTGCGCCCCGACACCCGCCAACACCCGCTGACGCGCC
CTGACGGGCTTGTCTGCTCCCGGCATCCGCTTACAGACAAGCTGTGACCGTCTCCGGGAGCTGCATGTGT
CAGAGGTTTTCACCGTCATCACCGAAACGCGCGAGGCAGCTGCGGTAAAGCTCATCAGCGTGGTCGTGAA
GCGATTCACAGATGTCTGCCTGTTCATCCGCGTCCAGCTCGTTGAGTTTCTCCAGAAGCGTTAATGTCTG
GCTTCTGATAAAGCGGGCCATGTTAAGGGCGGTTTTTTCCTGTTTGGTCACTGATGCCTCCGTGTAAGGG
GGATTTCTGTTCATGGGGGTAATGATACCGATGAAACGAGAGAGGATGCTCACGATACGGGTTACTGATG
ATGAACATGCCCGGTTACTGGAACGTTGTGAGGGTAAACAACTGGCGGTATGGATGCGGCGGGACCAGAG
AAAAATCACTCAGGGTCAATGCCAGCGCTTCGTTAATACAGATGTAGGTGTTCCACAGGGTAGCCAGCAG
CATCCTGCGATGCAGATCCGGAACATAATGGTGCAGGGCGCTGACTTCCGCGTTTCCAGACTTTACGAAA
CACGGAAACCGAAGACCATTCATGTTGTTGCTCAGGTCGCAGACGTTTTGCAGCAGCAGTCGCTTCACGT
TCGCTCGCGTATCGGTGATTCATTCTGCTAACCAGTAAGGCAACCCCGCCAGCCTAGCCGGGTCCTCAAC
GACAGGAGCACGATCATGCGCACCCGTGGGGCCGCCATGCCGGCGATAATGGCCTGCTTCTCGCCGAAAC
GTTTGGTGGCGGGACCAGTGACGAAGGCTTGAGCGAGGGCGTGCAAGATTCCGAATACCGCAAGCGACAG
GCCGATCATCGTCGCGCTCCAGCGAAAGCGGTCCTCGCCGAAAATGACCCAGAGCGCTGCCGGCACCTGT
CCTACGAGTTGCATGATAAAGAAGACAGTCATAAGTGCGGCGACGATAGTCATGCCCCGCGCCCACCGGA
AGGAGCTGACTGGGTTGAAGGCTCTCAAGGGCATCGGTCGAGATCCCGGTGCCTAATGAGTGAGCTAACT
TACATTAATTGCGTTGCGCTCACTGCCCGCTTTCCAGTCGGGAAACCTGTCGTGCCAGCTGCATTAATGA
ATCGGCCAACGCGCGGGGAGAGGCGGTTTGCGTATTGGGCGCCAGGGT
