>Addgene plasmid #185780 | pET28a-BCA-P(11)4 | depositor partial sequence | sequence record 360543 | Gene for BCA-P114 with 5'and 3' restriction sites
CCATGGGTATGTCA
[774 nt withheld, positions 15-788]
GGTGGTGGTGGTAGTGGCGGCGGTGGCAGTCAGCAACGCTTTGAATGGGAATTTGAACAACAATAATAAC
TCGAG
